>Addgene plasmid #66200 | pYLsgRNA-AtU3d | depositor full sequence | sequence record 112929 | Full Sequence
GGATCCAGCGTGGGTCTCGGTTTTAGAGCTAGAAATAGCAAGTTAAAATAAGGCTAGTCCGTTATCAACT
TGAAAAAGTGGCACCGAGTCGGTGCTTTTTTTCAAGAGCTTGGAGTGGATGGAATTTTCCTCCGTTTTAC
CTGTGGAATCGGCAGCAAAGGAATAAGCTTATGATTTCTTTTTTCTTACGAATTTTGCGTCCCACATCGG
TAAGCGAGTGAAGAAATAACTGCTTTATATATGGCTACAAAGCACCATTGGTCAAGAGACCTCTGAAGAT
AACATACTAAGCTTGGCACTGGCCGTCGTTTTACAACGTCGTGACTGGGAAAACCCTGGCGTTACCCAAC
TTAATCGCCTTGCAGCACATCCCCCTTTCGCCAGCTGGCGTAATAGCGAAGAGGCCCGCACCGATCGCCC
TTCCCAACAGTTGCGCAGCCTGAATGGCGAATGGCGCCTGATGCGGTATTTTCTCCTTACGCATCTGTGC
GGTATTTCACACCGCATATGGTGCACTCTCAGTACAATCTGCTCTGATGCCGCATAGTTAAGCCAGCCCC
GACACCCGCCAACACCCGCTGACGCGCCCTGACGGGCTTGTCTGCTCCCGGCATCCGCTTACAGACAAGC
TGTGACCGTCTCCGGGAGCTGCATGTGTCAGAGGTTTTCACCGTCATCACCGAAACGCGCGAGACGAAAG
GGCCTCGTGATACGCCTATTTTTATAGGTTAATGTCATGATAATAATGGTTTCTTAGACGTCAGGTGGCA
CTTTTCGGGGAAATGTGCGCGGAACCCCTATTTGTTTATTTTTCTAAATACATTCAAATATGTATCCGCT
CATGAGACAATAACCCTGATAAATGCTTCAATAATATTGAAAAAGGAAGAGTATGAGTATTCAACATTTC
CGTGTCGCCCTTATTCCCTTTTTTGCGGCATTTTGCCTTCCTGTTTTTGCTCACCCAGAAACGCTGGTGA
AAGTAAAAGATGCTGAAGATCAGTTGGGTGCACGAGTGGGTTACATCGAACTGGATCTCAACAGCGGTAA
GATCCTTGAGAGTTTTCGCCCCGAAGAACGTTTTCCAATGATGAGCACTTTTAAAGTTCTGCTATGTGGC
GCGGTATTATCCCGTATTGACGCCGGGCAAGAGCAACTCGGTCGCCGCATACACTATTCTCAGAATGACT
TGGTTGAGTACTCACCAGTCACAGAAAAGCATCTTACGGATGGCATGACAGTAAGAGAATTATGCAGTGC
TGCCATAACCATGAGTGATAACACTGCGGCCAACTTACTTCTGACAACGATCGGAGGACCGAAGGAGCTA
ACCGCTTTTTTGCACAACATGGGGGATCATGTAACTCGCCTTGATCGTTGGGAACCGGAGCTGAATGAAG
CCATACCAAACGACGAGCGTGACACCACGATGCCTGTAGCAATGGCAACAACGTTGCGCAAACTATTAAC
TGGCGAACTACTTACTCTAGCTTCCCGGCAACAATTAATAGACTGGATGGAGGCGGATAAAGTTGCAGGA
CCACTTCTGCGCTCGGCCCTTCCGGCTGGCTGGTTTATTGCTGATAAATCTGGAGCCGGTGAGCGTGGGT
CTCGCGGTATCATTGCAGCACTGGGGCCAGATGGTAAGCCCTCCCGTATCGTAGTTATCTACACGACGGG
GAGTCAGGCAACTATGGATGAACGAAATAGACAGATCGCTGAGATAGGTGCCTCACTGATTAAGCATTGG
TAACTGTCAGACCAAGTTTACTCATATATACTTTAGATTGATTTAAAACTTCATTTTTAATTTAAAAGGA
TCTAGGTGAAGATCCTTTTTGATAATCTCATGACCAAAATCCCTTAACGTGAGTTTTCGTTCCACTGAGC
GTCAGACCCCGTAGAAAAGATCAAAGGATCTTCTTGAGATCCTTTTTTTCTGCGCGTAATCTGCTGCTTG
CAAACAAAAAAACCACCGCTACCAGCGGTGGTTTGTTTGCCGGATCAAGAGCTACCAACTCTTTTTCCGA
AGGTAACTGGCTTCAGCAGAGCGCAGATACCAAATACTGTTCTTCTAGTGTAGCCGTAGTTAGGCCACCA
CTTCAAGAACTCTGTAGCACCGCCTACATACCTCGCTCTGCTAATCCTGTTACCAGTGGCTGCTGCCAGT
GGCGATAAGTCGTGTCTTACCGGGTTGGACTCAAGACGATAGTTACCGGATAAGGCGCAGCGGTCGGGCT
GAACGGGGGGTTCGTGCACACAGCCCAGCTTGGAGCGAACGACCTACACCGAACTGAGATACCTACAGCG
TGAGCTATGAGAAAGCGCCACGCTTCCCGAAGGGAGAAAGGCGGACAGGTATCCGGTAAGCGGCAGGGTC
GGAACAGGAGAGCGCACGAGGGAGCTTCCAGGGGGAAACGCCTGGTATCTTTATAGTCCTGTCGGGTTTC
GCCACCTCTGACTTGAGCGTCGATTTTTGTGATGCTCGTCAGGGGGGCGGAGCCTATGGAAAAACGCCAG
CAACGCGGCCTTTTTACGGTTCCTGGCCTTTTGCTGGCCTTTTGCTCACATGTTCTTTCCTGCGTTATCC
CCTGATTCTGTGGATAACCGTATTACCGCCTTTGAGTGAGCTGATACCGCTCGCCGCAGCCGAACGACCG
AGCGCAGCGAGTCAGTGAGCGAGGAAGCGGAAGAGCGCCCAATACGCAAACCGCCTCTCCCCGCGCGTTG
GCCGATTCATTAATGCAGCTGGCACGACAGGTTTCCCGACTGGAAAGCGGGCAGTGAGCGCAACGCAATT
AATGTGAGTTAGCTCACTCATTAGGCACCCCAGGCTTTACACTTTATGCTTCCGGCTCGTATGTTGTGTG
GAATTGTGAGCGGATAACAATTTCACACAGGAAACAGCTATGACCATGATTACGAATTCGAGCTCGGTAC
CCGG
Features (pLannotate 1.2.2; 12 found; start..end, strand, type, name):
     20..95      +  misc_RNA       gRNA scaffold: guide RNA scaffold for the Streptococcus pyogenes CRISPR/Cas9 system
    297..451     +  CDS            lacZα (fragment): LacZα fragment of β-galactosidase; lacZ fragment
    457..556     -  misc_feature   bom (fragment): basis of mobility region from pBR322
    658..693     -  CDS            rop (fragment): Rop protein, which maintains plasmids at low copy number; rop
    788..892     +  promoter       AmpR promoter: bla
    893..1753    +  CDS            AmpR: β-lactamase; bla; confers resistance to ampicillin, carbenicillin, and related antibiotics
   1924..2512    +  rep_origin     ori: high-copy-number ColE1/pMB1/pBR322/pUC origin of replication
   2695..2787    +  CDS            lacI (fragment): lac repressor; lacI; The lac repressor binds to the lac operator to inhibit transcription in E. coli. This inhibition can be relieved by adding lactose or isopropyl-β-D-thiogalactopyranoside (IPTG).
   2800..2821    +  protein_bind   CAP binding site: CAP binding activates transcription in the presence of cAMP. E. coli catabolite activator protein
   2836..2866    +  promoter       lac promoter: promoter for the E. coli lac operon
   2874..2890    +  protein_bind   lac operator: The lac repressor binds to the lac operator to inhibit transcription in E. coli. This inhibition can be relieved by adding lactose or isopropyl-β-D-thiogalactopyranoside (IPTG). lac repressor encoded by lacI
   2924..6       +  misc_feature   MCS (fragment) (across the origin): pUC18/19 multiple cloning site
