[The description below was written by a language model from this plasmid's Addgene catalogue record and pLannotate feature annotations shown in this document.]
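Description:
pYLsgRNA-AtU3d is a small (about 2.9 kb) empty-backbone cloning vector based on pUC18, intended as an intermediate plasmid for building single guide RNA expression cassettes for plants. It is propagated in E. coli using the high-copy ColE1/pUC-type origin of replication and is selected with ampicillin through a β-lactamase gene driven by its own bla promoter. Remnants typical of the pUC lineage are also annotated: short fragments of bom, rop and lacI, plus the CAP binding site, lac promoter and lac operator leading into a partial pUC18/19 multiple cloning site and a lacZα fragment.

The functional payload annotated in the feature table is the Streptococcus pyogenes Cas9 guide RNA scaffold, placed just downstream of the residual multiple cloning site. No target-specific spacer is present, consistent with the record listing no insert; the user supplies the targeting sequence to complete an sgRNA. The plasmid name suggests that an Arabidopsis U3-type small nuclear RNA promoter (AtU3d) is meant to drive sgRNA transcription, but automated annotation did not detect any such promoter, and the catalogue fields do not describe it or the cloning sites, so its presence and position cannot be confirmed from the record.

The plasmid carries no Cas9 gene, plant selection marker or T-DNA borders, so it is not itself a plant transformation vector. According to the associated publication title, it belongs to a CRISPR/Cas9 toolkit for multiplex genome editing in monocot and dicot plants, in which it would serve as a source of sgRNA cassettes.
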