Addgene plasmid #66200: pYLsgRNA-AtU3d
Purpose: (Empty Backbone) cloning of sgRNAs for expression in plants
Depositing lab: Yao-Guang Liu. Depositing organization: South China Agricultural University (SCAU). Publication: A robust CRISPR/Cas9 system for convenient, high-efficiency multiplex genome editing in monocot and dicot plants. Ma X, Zhang Q, Zhu Q, Liu W, Chen Y, Qiu R, Wang B, Yang Z, Li H, Lin Y, Xie Y, Shen R, Chen S, Wang Z, Chen Y, Guo J, Chen L, Zhao X, Dong Z, Liu YG. Mol Plant. 2015 Apr 24. pii: S1674-2052(15)00204-X. doi: 10.1016/j.molp.2015.04.007. PubMed 25917172.
Backbone
  Vector backbone: based on pUC18
  Vector type: Cloning Vector
Growth in bacteria
  Bacterial resistance: Ampicillin, 100 μg/mL
  Growth temperature: 37°C
  Growth strain: DH10B
  Copy number: Unknown
Gene/Insert
  Gene/Insert name: None
Terms and licenses: Academic/Nonprofit Terms; Industry Terms: Not Available to Industry
Depositor comments: Accession number KR029099 Please see our published protocol for using these plasmids. Ma, X. and Liu, Y.-G. 2016. CRISPR/Cas9-based multiplex genome editing in monocot and dicot plants. Curr. Protoc. Mol. Biol. 115:31.6.1-31.6.21. http://onlinelibrary.wiley.com/doi/10.1002/cpmb.10/abstract doi: 10.1002/cpmb.10
How to cite: pYLsgRNA-AtU3d was a gift from Yao-Guang Liu (Addgene plasmid # 66200 ; http://n2t.net/addgene:66200 ; RRID:Addgene_66200)
