>Addgene plasmid #66200 | pYLsgRNA-AtU3d | addgene partial sequence | sequence record 121205 | pBRforEco 5'-AATAGGCGTATCACGAGGC-3'
ACCTCTGACACATGCAGCTCCCGGAGACGGTCACAGCTTGTCTGTAAGCGGATGCCGGGAGCAGACAAGC
CCGTCAGGGCGCGTCAGCGGGTGTTGGCGGGTGTCGGGGCTGGCTTAACTATGCGGCATCAGAGCAGATT
GTACTGAGAGTGCACCATATGCGGTGTGAAATACCGCACAGATGCGTAAGGAGAAAATACCGCATCAGGC
GCCATTCGCCATTCAGGCTGCGCAACTGTTGGGAAGGGCGATCGGTGCGGGCCTCTTCGCTATTACGCCA
GCTGGCGAAAGGGGGATGTGCTGCAAGGCGATTAAGTTGGGTAACGCCAGGGTTTTCCCAGTCACGACGT
TGTAAAACGACGGCCAGTGCCAAGCTTAGTATGTTATCTTCAGAGGTCTCTTGACCAATGGTGCTTTGTA
GCCATATATAAAGCAGTTATTTCTTCACTCGCTTACCGATGTGGGACGCAAAATTCGTAAGAAAAAAGAA
ATCATAAGCTTATTCCTTTGCTGCCGATTCCACAGGTAAAACGGAGGAAAATTCCATCCACTCCAAGCTC
TTGAAAAAAAGCACCGACTCGGTGCCACTTTTTCAAGTTGATAACGGACTAGCCTTATTTTAACTTGCTA
TTTCTAGCTCTAAAACCGAGACCCACGCTGGATCCCCGGGTACCGAGCTCGAATTCGTAATCATGGTCAT
AGCTGTTTCCTGTGTGAAATTGTTATCCGCTCACAATTCCACACAACATACGAGCCGGAAGCATAAAGTG
TAAAGCCTGG
