>Addgene plasmid #66200 | pYLsgRNA-AtU3d | addgene partial sequence | sequence record 121240 | pUC-4 5'-CAGTGAGCGAGGAAGCGGAAGAGCGCCCAA-3'
GCGCGTTGGCCGATTCATTAATGCAGCTGGCACGACAGGTTTCCCGACTGGAAAGCGGGCAGTGAGCGCA
ACGCAATTAATGTGAGTTAGCTCACTCATTAGGCACCCCAGGCTTTACACTTTATGCTTCCGGCTCGTAT
GTTGTGTGGAATTGTGAGCGGATAACAATTTCACACAGGAAACAGCTATGACCATGATTACGAATTCGAG
CTCGGTACCCGGGGATCCAGCGTGGGTCTCGGTTTTAGAGCTAGAAATAGCAAGTTAAAATAAGGCTAGT
CCGTTATCAACTTGAAAAAGTGGCACCGAGTCGGTGCTTTTTTTCAAGAGCTTGGAGTGGATGGAATTTT
CCTCCGTTTTACCTGTGGAATCGGCAGCAAAGGAATAAGCTTATGATTTCTTTTTTCTTACGAATTTTGC
GTCCCACATCGGTAAGCGAGTGAAGAAATAACTGCTTTATATATGGCTACAAAGCACCATTGGTCAAGAG
ACCTCTGAAGATAACATACTAAGCTTGGCACTGGCCGTCGTTTTACAACGTCGTGACTGGGAAAACCCTG
GCGTTACCCAACTTAATCGCCTTGCAGCACATCCCCCTTTCGCCAGCTGGCGTAATAGCGAAGAGGCCCG
CACCGATCGCCCTTCCCAACAGTTGCGCAGCCTGAATGGCGAATGGCGCCTGATGCGGTATTTTCTCCTT
ACGCATCTGTGCGGTATTTCACACCGCATATGGTGCACTCTCAGTACAATCTGCTCTGATGCCGCATAGT
TAAGCCAGCCCCGACACCCGCCAACACCCGCTGACGCGCCCTGACGGGCTTGTCTGCTCCCGGCATCCGC
TTACAGACAAGCTGTGACCGTCTCCGG
